Addgene plasmid #249555: pT7II-0N4Rtau
Purpose: Recombinant protein synthesis of 0N4R isoform of human Tau
Depositing lab: Jeff Kuret. Depositing organization: Ohio State University. Publication: Efficient tag-less purification of recombinant human tau proteins. Pettis JA, Orshoski M, Pal S, Allen AM, Ortega Zepeda M, Wysocki VH, Kuret J. Anal Biochem. 2026 Mar 4;714:116095. doi: 10.1016/j.ab.2026.116095. PubMed 41791447.
Backbone
  Vector backbone: pT7II
  Backbone size w/o insert (bp): 3256
  Total vector size (bp): 4408
  Vector type: Bacterial Expression
Growth in bacteria
  Bacterial resistance: Ampicillin, 100 μg/mL
  Growth temperature: 37°C
  Growth strain: DH5alpha
  Growth instructions: To produce tau protein, express in BL21(DE3) Codon Plus RP. Purify by Ni IMAC and SEC.
  Copy number: Low Copy
Gene/Insert
  Gene/Insert name: Tau (0N4R) (alt name: NM_016834.5)
  Insert size (bp): 1152
  Entrez Gene: MAPT (a.k.a. DDPAC, FTD1, FTDP-17, MAPTL, MSTD, MTBT1, MTBT2, PPND, PPP1R103, TAU, Tau-PHF6, tau-40)
Terms and licenses: Academic/Nonprofit Terms; Industry Terms: Not Available to Industry
How to cite: pT7II-0N4Rtau was a gift from Jeff Kuret (Addgene plasmid # 249555 ; http://n2t.net/addgene:249555 ; RRID:Addgene_249555)
