[The description below was written by a language model from this plasmid's Addgene catalogue record and pLannotate feature annotations shown in this document.]
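Description:
pT7II-0N4Rtau is a bacterial expression plasmid for producing the 0N4R isoform of human tau (MAPT gene) as recombinant protein in E. coli. It is built on the pT7II backbone, a pBR322-related vector: the feature table shows a ColE1/pMB1-type origin, the bom mobility region, and only remnants of the rop and tetracycline resistance genes. Selection is by ampicillin, through a β-lactamase gene with its own bla promoter. An M13 phage origin is also present, which in principle allows single-stranded DNA production. The catalogue lists the plasmid as low copy, whereas the automated annotation uses a generic high-copy label for this origin family. The catalogue gives a total size of 4408 bp against 4418 nt for the sequenced record, a minor discrepancy.

The roughly 1.15 kb tau coding sequence lies downstream of a bacteriophage T7 promoter and the efficient ribosome binding site from T7 gene 10, so expression depends on a host that supplies T7 RNA polymerase. The record names a BL21(DE3) derivative with extra rare-codon tRNAs for this purpose. No lac operator or T7 terminator is annotated. The associated publication concerns tag-less purification of tau, and no affinity tag appears among the features, although the record mentions nickel affinity and size-exclusion chromatography for purification. A short fragment matching a T7 gene 10B-derived solubility tag is annotated just past the tau reading frame. It is probably residual vector sequence, and the record does not indicate that it is fused to the protein. The plasmid is used to make untagged 0N4R tau protein.
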