Features (pLannotate 1.2.2; 11 found; start..end, strand, type, name):
    102..206     +  promoter       AmpR promoter: bla
    207..1067    +  CDS            AmpR: β-lactamase; bla; confers resistance to ampicillin, carbenicillin, and related antibiotics
   1238..1826    +  rep_origin     ori: high-copy-number ColE1/pMB1/pBR322/pUC origin of replication
   2012..2151    -  misc_feature   bom: basis of mobility region from pBR322
   2253..2292    -  CDS            rop (fragment): Rop protein, which maintains plasmids at low copy number; rop
   2297..2576    -  CDS            TcR (fragment): tetracycline efflux protein; tet; confers resistance to tetracycline
   2598..2616    +  promoter       T7 promoter: promoter for bacteriophage T7 RNA polymerase
   2648..2670    +  RBS            RBS: efficient ribosome binding site from bacteriophage T7 gene 10 (Olins and Rangwala, 1989)
   2677..3825    +  CDS            MAPT (fragment) (sequence partly withheld): TAU_SPECI - Experimental evidence at protein level: Swiss-Prot protein existence level 1. Promotes microtubule assembly and stability, and might be involved in the establishment and maintenance of neuronal polarity. The C-terminus binds axonal microtubules while the N-terminus binds neural plasma membrane components, suggesting that tau functions as a linker protein between both. Axonal polarity is predetermined by tau localization (in the neuronal cell) in the domain of the cell body defined by the centrosome. The short isoforms allow plasticity of the cytoskeleton whereas the longer isoforms
   3853..3897    +  CDS            SET1 (fragment) (sequence partly withheld): solubility-enhancement tag derived from T7 phage gene 10B
   3895..4407    -  rep_origin     M13 ori (sequence partly withheld): M13 bacteriophage origin of replication; arrow indicates direction of (+) strand synthesis
>Addgene plasmid #249555 | pT7II-0N4Rtau | addgene full sequence | sequence record 497373 | Addgene NGS Result
CTTGAAGACGAAAGGGCCTCGTGATACGCCTATTTTTATAGGTTAATGTCATGATAATAATGGTTTCTTA
GACGTCAGGTGGCACTTTTCGGGGAAATGTGCGCGGAACCCCTATTTGTTTATTTTTCTAAATACATTCA
AATATGTATCCGCTCATGAGACAATAACCCTGATAAATGCTTCAATAATATTGAAAAAGGAAGAGTATGA
GTATTCAACATTTCCGTGTCGCCCTTATTCCCTTTTTTGCGGCATTTTGCCTTCCTGTTTTTGCTCACCC
AGAAACGCTGGTGAAAGTAAAAGATGCTGAAGATCAGTTGGGTGCACGAGTGGGTTACATCGAACTGGAT
CTCAACAGCGGTAAGATCCTTGAGAGTTTTCGCCCCGAAGAACGTTTTCCAATGATGAGCACTTTTAAAG
TTCTGCTATGTGGCGCGGTATTATCCCGTGTTGACGCCGGGCAAGAGCAACTCGGTCGCCGCATACACTA
TTCTCAGAATGACTTGGTTGAGTACTCACCAGTCACAGAAAAGCATCTTACGGATGGCATGACAGTAAGA
GAATTATGCAGTGCTGCCATAACCATGAGTGATAACACTGCGGCCAACTTACTTCTGACAACGATCGGAG
GACCGAAGGAGCTAACCGCTTTTTTGCACAACATGGGGGATCATGTAACTCGCCTTGATCGTTGGGAACC
GGAGCTGAATGAAGCCATACCAAACGACGAGCGTGACACCACGATGCCTGCAGCAATGGCAACAACGTTG
CGCAAACTATTAACTGGCGAACTACTTACTCTAGCTTCCCGGCAACAATTAATAGACTGGATGGAGGCGG
ATAAAGTTGCAGGACCACTTCTGCGCTCGGCCCTTCCGGCTGGCTGGTTTATTGCTGATAAATCTGGAGC
CGGTGAGCGTGGGTCTCGCGGTATCATTGCAGCACTGGGGCCAGATGGTAAGCCCTCCCGTATCGTAGTT
ATCTACACGACGGGGAGTCAGGCAACTATGGATGAACGAAATAGACAGATCGCTGAGATAGGTGCCTCAC
TGATTAAGCATTGGTAACTGTCAGACCAAGTTTACTCATATATACTTTAGATTGATTTAAAACTTCATTT
TTAATTTAAAAGGATCTAGGTGAAGATCCTTTTTGATAATCTCATGACCAAAATCCCTTAACGTGAGTTT
TCGTTCCACTGAGCGTCAGACCCCGTAGAAAAGATCAAAGGATCTTCTTGAGATCCTTTTTTTCTGCGCG
TAATCTGCTGCTTGCAAACAAAAAAACCACCGCTACCAGCGGTGGTTTGTTTGCCGGATCAAGAGCTACC
AACTCTTTTTCCGAAGGTAACTGGCTTCAGCAGAGCGCAGATACCAAATACTGTCCTTCTAGTGTAGCCG
TAGTTAGGCCACCACTTCAAGAACTCTGTAGCACCGCCTACATACCTCGCTCTGCTAATCCTGTTACCAG
TGGCTGCTGCCAGTGGCGATAAGTCGTGTCTTACCGGGTTGGACTCAAGACGATAGTTACCGGATAAGGC
GCAGCGGTCGGGCTGAACGGGGGGTTCGTGCACACAGCCCAGCTTGGAGCGAACGACCTACACCGAACTG
AGATACCTACAGCGTGAGCTATGAGAAAGCGCCACGCTTCCCGAAGGGAGAAAGGCGGACAGGTATCCGG
TAAGCGGCAGGGTCGGAACAGGAGAGCGCACGAGGGAGCTTCCAGGGGGAAACGCCTGGTATCTTTATAG
TCCTGTCGGGTTTCGCCACCTCTGACTTGAGCGTCGATTTTTGTGATGCTCGTCAGGGGGGCGGAGCCTA
TGGAAAAACGCCAGCAACGCGGCCTTTTTACGGTTCCTGGCCTTTTGCTGGCCTTTTGCTCACATGTTCT
TTCCTGCGTTATCCCCTGATTCTGTGGATAACCGTATTACCGCCTTTGAGTGAGCTGATACCGCTCGCCG
CAGCCGAACGACCGAGCGCAGCGAGTCAGTGAGCGAGGAAGCGGAAGAGCGCCTGATGCGGTATTTTCTC
CTTACGCATCTGTGCGGTATTTCACACCGCAATGGTGCACTCTCAGTACAATCTGCTCTGATGCCGCATA
GTTAAGCCAGTATACACTCCGCTATCGCTACGTGACTGGGTCATGGCTGCGCCCCGACACCCGCCAACAC
CCGCTGACGCGCCCTGACGGGCTTGTCTGCTCCCGGCATCCGCTTACAGACAAGCTGTGACCGTCTCCGG
GAGCTGCATGTGTCAGAGGTTTTCACCGTCATCACCGAAACGCGCGAGGCAGTCGATCGACGCTCTCCCT
TATGCGACTCCTGCATTAGGAAGCAGCCCAGTAGTAGGTTGAGGCCGTTGAGCACCGCCGCCGCAAGGAA
TGGTGCATGCAAGGAGATGGCGCCCAACAGTCCCCCGGCCACGGGGCCTGCCACCATACCCACGCCGAAA
CAAGCGCTCATGAGCCCGAAGTGGCGAGCCCGATCTTCCCCATCGGTGATGTCGGCGATATAGGCGCCAG
CAACCGCACCTGTGGCGCCGGTGATGCCGGCCACGATGCGTCCGGCGTAGAGGATCGAGATCTCGATCCC
GCGAAATTAATACGACTCACTATAGGGAGACCACAACGGTTTCCCTCTAGAAATAATTTTGTTTAACTTT
AAGAAGGAGATATACCATGGCTGAGCCCCGCCAGGAGTTCGAAGTGATGGAAGATCACGCTGGGACGTAC
GGGTTGGGGGACAGGAAAGATCAGGGGGGCTACACCATGCACCAAGACCAAGAGGGTGACACGGACGCTG
GCCTGAAAGCTGAAGAAGCAGGCATTGGAGACACCCCCAGCCTGGAAGACGAAGCTGCTGGTCACGTGAC
CCAAGCTCGCATGGTCAGTAAAAGCAAAGACGGGACTGGAAGCGATGACAAAAAAGCCAAGGGGGCTGAT
GGTAAAACGAAGATCGCCACACCGCGGGGAGCAGCCCCTCCAGGCCAGAAGGGCCAGGCCAACGCCACCA
GGATTCCAGCAAAAACCCCGCCCGCTCCAAAGACACCACCCAGCTCTGGTGAACCTCCAAAATCAGGGGA
TCGCAGCGGCTACAGCAGCCCCGGCTCCCCAGGCACTCCCGGCAGCCGCTCCCGCACCCCGTCCCTTCCA
ACCCCACCCACCCGGGAGCCCAAGAAGGTGGCAGTGGTCCGTACTCCACCCAAGTCGCCGTCTTCCGCCA
AGAGCCGCCTG
[387 nt withheld, positions 3232-3618]
ACCCACAAGCTGACCTTCCGCGAGAACGCCAAAGCCAAGACAGACCACGGGGCGGAGATCGTGTACAAGT
CGCCAGTGGTGTCTGGGGACACGTCTCCACGGCATCTCAGCAATGTCTCCTCCACCGGCAGCATCGACAT
GGTAGACTCGCCCCAGCTCGCCACGCTAGCTGACGAGGTGTCTGCCTCCCTGGCCAAGCAGGGTTTGTAA
GAATTCAAGCTTCTCGAGGATCCGGCTGCTAACAAAGCCCGAAAGGAAGCTGAGTTGGCTGCTGCC
[37 nt withheld, positions 3895-3931]
AGATTGTATAAGCAAATATTTAAATTGTAAGCGTTAATATTTTGTTAAAATTCGCGTTAAATTTTTGTTA
AATCAGCTCATTTTTTAACCAATAGGCCGAAATCGGCAAAATCCCTTATAAATCAAAAGAATAGACCGAG
ATAGGGTTGAGTTTGTTCCAGTTTGGAACAAGAGTCCACTATTAAAGAACGTGGACTCCAACGTCAAAGG
[49 nt withheld, positions 4142-4190]
T
[91 nt withheld, positions 4192-4282]
G
[124 nt withheld, positions 4284-4407]
GGGGATCAATT
